Addgene plasmid #129554: pCRISPomyces-FnCpf1
Purpose: Contains codon-optimized FnCpf1 and gRNA for streptomyces
Depositing lab: Fong Tian Wong & Mingzi M. Zhang. Depositing organization: Molecular Engineering Laboratory, BMSI, A*Star. Publication: Characterization of Cas proteins for CRISPR-Cas editing in streptomycetes. Yeo WL, Heng E, Tan LL, Lim YW, Lim YH, Hoon S, Zhao H, Zhang MM, Wong FT. Biotechnol Bioeng. 2019 May 15. doi: 10.1002/bit.27021. PubMed 31090220.
Backbone
  Vector backbone: pKC1139
  Total vector size (bp): 10973
  Modifications to backbone: mutation G8694C to remove BbsI site from pSG5 rep
  Vector type: Bacterial Expression
Growth in bacteria
  Bacterial resistance: Apramycin, 25 μg/mL
  Growth temperature: 37°C
  Growth strain: DH5alpha
  Copy number: High Copy
Gene/Insert
  Gene/Insert name: FnCpf1 (alt name: Francisella tularensis subsp. Novicida U112 Cpf1)
  Insert size (bp): 3900
  Promoter: rpsL(XC)-BbsI
  Cloning method: Unknown
  Sequencing primers: 5′ unknown
Terms and licenses: Academic/Nonprofit Terms; Industry Terms: Not Available to Industry
How to cite: pCRISPomyces-FnCpf1 was a gift from Fong Tian Wong & Mingzi M. Zhang (Addgene plasmid # 129554 ; http://n2t.net/addgene:129554 ; RRID:Addgene_129554)
