[The description below was written by a language model from this plasmid's Addgene catalogue record and the feature table of its GenBank file.]
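Description:
pCRISPomyces-FnCpf1 is an E. coli–Streptomyces shuttle plasmid of about 11 kb, built on the pKC1139 backbone, that delivers a Cpf1 (Cas12a)-based CRISPR system for genome editing in streptomycetes. In E. coli it replicates from a high-copy ColE1/pUC-type origin. In Streptomyces it is maintained through the replication initiator protein of the Streptomyces ghanaensis plasmid pSG5, a replicon generally known to be temperature sensitive and therefore convenient for curing the plasmid after editing. An incP origin of transfer allows conjugative mobilisation from a suitable E. coli donor into the actinomycete host. The aac(3)IV gene confers apramycin resistance, which is selectable in both organisms. The catalogue entry notes a single base change in the pSG5 rep region that removes a BbsI site from the backbone.

The payload is a roughly 3.9 kb Streptomyces codon-optimised coding sequence for FnCpf1 from Francisella tularensis subsp. novicida U112. The record lists the promoter as rpsL(XC), the ribosomal protein S12 promoter from Xylanimonas cellulosilytica. The feature table does not annotate the nuclease ORF itself, but the unannotated span between the rpsL promoter and the next feature is large enough to hold it. Downstream lies a gapdh promoter from Eggerthella lenta followed by a lacZ-alpha-type stuffer region (lac promoter and operator, T7/T3 and M13 primer sites) and a lambda t0 terminator. This arrangement, along with the stated presence of a gRNA and the BbsI note, suggests a guide RNA cassette into which spacers are inserted by BbsI-based cloning. However, the guide scaffold and cloning sites are not annotated explicitly. The construct was used in a comparison of Cas proteins for CRISPR editing in streptomycetes.
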