LOCUS       Exported 10972 bp ds-DNA circular SYN 12-MAY-2021
DEFINITION  Contains codon-optimized FnCpf1 and gRNA for streptomyces.
ACCESSION   .
VERSION     .
KEYWORDS    pCRISPomyces-FnCpf1
SOURCE      synthetic DNA construct
  ORGANISM  synthetic DNA construct
REFERENCE   1 (bases 1 to 10972)
  AUTHORS   Yeo WL, Heng E, Tan LL, Lim YW, Lim YH, Hoon S, Zhao H, Zhang MM,
            Wong FT
  TITLE     Characterization of Cas proteins for CRISPR-Cas editing in
            streptomycetes.
  JOURNAL   Biotechnol Bioeng. 2019 May 15. doi: 10.1002/bit.27021.
  PUBMED    31090220
REFERENCE   2 (bases 1 to 10972)
  AUTHORS   .
  TITLE     Direct Submission
  JOURNAL   Exported May 12, 2021 from SnapGene Server 1.1.58
            http://www.snapgene.com
FEATURES             Location/Qualifiers
     source          1..10972
                     /organism="synthetic DNA construct"
                     /mol_type="other DNA"
     promoter        1..302
                     /label=rpsL promoter
                     /note="promoter for the Xylanimonas cellulosilytica
                     ribosomal protein S12 gene"
     promoter        4405..4689
                     /label=gapdh promoter
                     /note="glyceraldehyde-3-phosphate dehydrogenase promoter
                     from Eggerthella lenta"
     primer_bind     4880..4902
                     /label=M13/pUC Forward
                     /note="In lacZ gene"
     primer_bind     4894..4911
                     /label=M13 Forward
                     /note="In lacZ gene. Also called M13-F20 or M13 (-21)
                     Forward"
     primer_bind     4895..4911
                     /label=M13 fwd
                     /note="common sequencing primer, one of multiple similar
                     variants"
     primer_bind     4921..4940
                     /label=T7
                     /note="T7 promoter, forward primer"
     promoter        4921..4939
                     /label=T7 promoter
                     /note="promoter for bacteriophage T7 RNA polymerase"
     primer_bind     complement(4987..5007)
                     /label=T3
                     /note="T3 promoter, forward primer"
     promoter        complement(4987..5005)
                     /label=T3 promoter
                     /note="promoter for bacteriophage T3 RNA polymerase"
     primer_bind     complement(5026..5042)
                     /label=M13 rev
                     /note="common sequencing primer, one of multiple similar
                     variants"
     primer_bind     complement(5026..5042)
                     /label=M13 Reverse
                     /note="In lacZ gene. Also called M13-rev"
     primer_bind     complement(5039..5061)
                     /label=M13/pUC Reverse
                     /note="In lacZ gene"
     protein_bind    5050..5066
                     /label=lac operator
                     /bound_moiety="lac repressor encoded by lacI"
                     /note="The lac repressor binds to the lac operator to
                     inhibit transcription in E. coli. This inhibition can be
                     relieved by adding lactose or
                     isopropyl-beta-D-thiogalactopyranoside (IPTG)."
     promoter        complement(5074..5104)
                     /label=lac promoter
                     /note="promoter for the E. coli lac operon"
     protein_bind    5119..5140
                     /label=CAP binding site
                     /bound_moiety="E. coli catabolite activator protein"
                     /note="CAP binding activates transcription in the presence
                     of cAMP."
     terminator      5199..5233
                     /label=lambda t0 terminator
                     /note="minimal transcription terminator from phage lambda
                     (Scholtissek and Grosse, 1987)"
     rep_origin      complement(5502..6090)
                     /direction=LEFT
                     /label=ori
                     /note="high-copy-number ColE1/pMB1/pBR322/pUC origin of
                     replication"
     primer_bind     complement(5582..5601)
                     /label=pBR322ori-F
                     /note="pBR322 origin, forward primer"
     CDS             6294..7094
                     /codon_start=1
                     /gene="aac(3)IV"
                     /product="aminoglycoside 3-N-acetyltransferase type IV "
                     /label=ApmR
                     /note="confers resistance to apramycin (Paget and Davies,
                     1996)"
                     /translation="MSSAVECNVVQYEWRKAELIGQLLNLGVTPGGVLLVHSSFRSVRP
                     LEDGPLGLIEALRAALGPGGTLVMPSWSGLDDEPFDPATSPVTPDLGVVSDTFWRLPNV
                     KRSAHPFAFAAAGPQAEQIISDPLPLPPHSPASPVARVHELDGQVLLLGVGHDANTTLH
                     LAELMAKVPYGVPRHCTILQDGKLVRVDYLENDHCCERFALADRWLKEKSLQKEGPVGH
                     AFARLIRSRDIVATALGQLGRDPLIFLHPPEAGCEECDAARQSIG"
     CDS             complement(8033..9475)
                     /codon_start=1
                     /gene="rep"
                     /product="replication initiator protein from the
                     Streptomyces ghanaensis plasmid pSG5"
                     /label=pSG5 Rep
                     /translation="MWKPGEATWGNTCRCNNVHTCPWCMSRILAVRGSNVQLAADGLAD
                     AGYGLHLGTNTLRHFERMAFGTVRKGMRHGLVAVLHDGWKGAYGSSGRRWRTMRDDFGI
                     IGYERAFEDTFGWGSGWHLHWHTLWVTREVLGPDAQAAFRDALAGAWAAGVESAGGYTV
                     SETCDRPGCSCEGKGHGTDVRPLNGADAADGDAGKQARYLYKDGDKTKGGVAKIGLELA
                     GQNFKAGRGDDRMGPLDLGDAAAAELQRLRRPGPFVEKYREREFGVFQVRKHYRSQNLN
                     RLIKELGIQQDVRTEEEITDDTEGLVAIAVIPAYIWYRYIARVAGRRLDLIKVAETYGL
                     PGVRRLVESWGLVWGKDVLDPPAPEAPAAPGDLDADQMRFEVMSEEEAAFREARRKANE
                     ARTEELAASLDRVRQPKKEAIRPTISLRKRLKPKPVTVDVKTPPPGAASPVCRRCKGKL
                     APVLQPWGQHPGDCLRVDTAVA"
     oriT            10642..10751
                     /note="incP origin of transfer"
ORIGIN
        1 gccctgcagg cggaagtcag gtagacacga cttccgctag tccttgcaag gtctgctgac
       61 gtgaggcggg gcggtcgttt ttgaccgccc tgccttcgtc atgtaggctc gctcgctgtg
      121 cctggcgtgt catcagacgc ccaggtcccg gtgccgtgag gcccgggcca tcgagccggt
      181 ggtacgtggc tgcggtcccc ttgtgagggc tgcgcgccgt gtgctgtccg gcgcgcacag
      241 ccttgaatcc acccgcgggg gccggccggt ctccgtgagc tcgagtagac gacggagacg
      301 taatgtccat ctaccaggag ttcgtcaaca agtactccct gtccaagacc ctgcgcttcg
      361 agctgatccc gcagggcaag accctggaga acatcaaggc ccgcggcctg atcctggacg
      421 acgagaagcg cgccaaggac tacaagaagg ccaagcagat catcgacaag taccaccagt
      481 tcttcatcga ggagatcctg tcctccgtct gcatctccga ggacctgctc cagaactact
      541 ccgacgtcta cttcaagctg aagaagtccg acgacgacaa cctccagaag gacttcaagt
      601 ccgccaagga caccatcaag aagcagatca gcgagtacat caaggactcc gagaagttca
      661 agaacctgtt caaccagaac ctgatcgacg ccaagaaggg ccaggagtcc gacctgatcc
      721 tgtggctgaa gcagtccaag gacaacggca tcgagctgtt caaggccaac tccgacatca
      781 ccgacatcga cgaggccctg gagatcatca agtccttcaa gggctggacc acctacttca
      841 agggcttcca cgagaaccgc aagaacgtct actcctccaa cgacatcccg acctccatca
      901 tctaccgcat cgtggacgac aacctgccga agttcctgga gaacaaggcc aagtacgagt
      961 ccctgaagga caaggccccg gaggccatca actacgagca gatcaagaag gacctggccg
     1021 aggagctgac cttcgacatc gactacaaga cctccgaggt caaccagcgc gtgttctccc
     1081 tggacgaggt gttcgagatc gccaacttca acaactacct gaaccagtcc ggcatcacca
     1141 agttcaacac catcatcggc ggcaagttcg tcaacggcga gaacaccaag cgcaagggca
     1201 tcaacgagta catcaacctg tactcccagc agatcaacga caagaccctg aagaagtaca
     1261 agatgtccgt cctgttcaag cagatcctgt ccgacaccga gtccaagtcc ttcgtcatcg
     1321 acaagctgga ggacgactcc gacgtcgtca ccaccatgca gtccttctac gagcagatcg
     1381 ccgccttcaa gaccgtcgag gagaagtcca tcaaggagac gctgtccctg ctgttcgacg
     1441 acctgaaggc ccagaagctg gacctgtcca aaatctactt caagaacgac aagtccctga
     1501 ccgacctgtc ccagcaggtg ttcgacgact actccgtcat cggcaccgcc gtcctggagt
     1561 acatcaccca gcagatcgcc ccgaagaacc tggacaaccc gtccaagaag gagcaggagc
     1621 tgatcgccaa gaaaaccgag aaggccaagt acctgtccct ggagacgatc aagctggccc
     1681 tggaggagtt caacaagcac cgcgacatcg acaagcagtg ccgcttcgag gagatcctgg
     1741 ccaacttcgc cgccatcccg atgatcttcg acgagatcgc ccagaacaag gacaacctgg
     1801 cccagatcag catcaagtac cagaaccagg gcaagaagga cctgctccag gcctccgccg
     1861 aggacgacgt caaggccatc aaggacctgc tggaccagac caacaacctg ctgcacaagc
     1921 tgaaaatctt ccacatctcc cagtccgagg acaaggccaa catcctggac aaggacgagc
     1981 acttctacct ggtgttcgag gagtgctact tcgagctggc caacatcgtc ccgctgtaca
     2041 acaagatccg caactacatc acccagaagc cgtactccga cgagaagttc aagctgaact
     2101 tcgagaactc caccctggcc aacggctggg acaagaacaa ggagccggac aacaccgcca
     2161 tcctgttcat caaggacgac aagtactacc tgggcgtcat gaacaagaag aacaacaaaa
     2221 tcttcgacga caaggccatc aaggagaaca agggcgaggg ctacaagaag atcgtctaca
     2281 agctgctgcc gggcgccaac aagatgctgc cgaaggtgtt cttctccgcc aagtccatca
     2341 agttctacaa cccgtccgag gacatcctgc gcatccgcaa ccactccacc cacaccaaga
     2401 acggctcccc gcagaagggc tacgagaagt tcgagttcaa catcgaggac tgccgcaagt
     2461 tcatcgactt ctacaagcag tccatctcca agcacccgga gtggaaggac ttcggcttcc
     2521 gcttctccga cacccagcgc tacaactcca tcgacgagtt ctaccgcgag gtcgagaacc
     2581 agggctacaa gctgaccttc gagaacatct ccgagtccta catcgactcc gtcgtcaacc
     2641 agggcaagct gtacctgttc caaatctaca acaaggactt ctccgcctac tccaagggtc
     2701 gcccgaacct gcacaccctg tactggaagg ccctgttcga cgagcgcaac ctccaggacg
     2761 tcgtctacaa gctgaacggc gaggccgagc tgttctaccg caagcagtcc atcccgaaga
     2821 agatcaccca cccggccaag gaagccatcg ccaacaagaa caaggacaac ccgaagaagg
     2881 agtccgtgtt cgagtacgac ctgatcaagg acaagcgctt caccgaggac aagttcttct
     2941 tccactgccc gatcaccatc aacttcaagt cctccggcgc caacaagttc aacgacgaga
     3001 tcaacctgct gctgaaggag aaggccaacg acgtccacat cctgtcgatc gaccgcggcg
     3061 agcgccacct ggcctactac accctggtgg acggcaaggg caacatcatc aagcaggaca
     3121 ccttcaacat catcggcaac gaccgcatga aaaccaacta ccacgacaag ctggccgcca
     3181 tcgagaagga ccgggactcc gcccgcaagg actggaagaa gatcaacaac atcaaggaga
     3241 tgaaggaagg ctacctgtcc caggtcgtcc acgagatcgc caagctggtc atcgagtaca
     3301 acgccatcgt cgtgttcgag gacctgaact tcggcttcaa gcggggccgc ttcaaggtcg
     3361 agaagcaggt ctaccagaag ctggagaaga tgctgatcga gaagctgaac tacctggtgt
     3421 tcaaggacaa cgagttcgac aagaccggcg gcgtcctgcg ggcctaccag ctgaccgccc
     3481 cgttcgagac gttcaagaag atgggcaagc agaccggcat catctactac gtcccggccg
     3541 gcttcacctc caaaatctgc ccggtcaccg gcttcgtcaa ccagctgtac ccgaagtacg
     3601 agtccgtctc caagtcccag gagttcttct ccaagttcga caaaatctgc tacaacctgg
     3661 acaagggcta cttcgagttc tccttcgact acaagaactt cggcgacaag gccgccaagg
     3721 gcaagtggac catcgcctcc ttcggctccc gcctgatcaa cttccgcaac tccgacaaga
     3781 accacaactg ggacacccgc gaggtctacc cgaccaagga gctggagaag ctgctgaagg
     3841 actactccat cgagtacggc cacggcgagt gcatcaaggc cgccatctgc ggcgagtccg
     3901 acaagaagtt cttcgccaag ctgacctccg tcctgaacac catcctccag atgcgcaact
     3961 ccaagaccgg caccgagctg gactacctga tctccccggt cgccgacgtc aacggcaact
     4021 tcttcgactc ccgccaggcc ccgaagaaca tgccgcagga cgccgacgcc aacggcgcct
     4081 accacatcgg cctgaagggc ctgatgctgc tgggccgcat caagaacaac caggaaggca
     4141 agaagctgaa cctggtcatc aagaacgagg agtacttcga gttcgtccag aaccgcaaca
     4201 actgagaatt cagatctacg cgttcnnnnn nnnnnnnnnn nnnnnnnnnn nnnnnnnnnn
     4261 nnnnnnnnnn nnnnnnnnnn nnnnnnnnnn nnnnnnnnnn nnnnnnnnnn nnnnnnnnnn
     4321 nnnnnnnnnn nnnnnnnnnn nnnnnnnnnn nnnnnnnnnn nnnnnnnnnn nnnnnnnnnn
     4381 nnnnnnnnnn nnnnnnnnnn nnnngctgct ccttcggtcg gacgtgcgtc tacgggcacc
     4441 ttaccgcagc cgtcggctgt gcgacacgga cggatcgggc gaactggccg atgctgggag
     4501 aagcgcgctg ctgtacggcg cgcaccgggt gcggagcccc tcggcgagcg gtgtgaaact
     4561 tctgtgaatg gcctgttcgg ttgctttttt tatacggctg ccagataagg cttgcagcat
     4621 ctgggcggct accgctatga tcggggcgtt cctgcaattc ttagtgcgag tatctgaaag
     4681 gggatacgcg tctaagaact ttaaataatt tctactgttg tagataagtc ttctcagccg
     4741 ctacagggcg cgtcccattc gccattcagg ctgcgcaact gttgggaagg gggatcggtg
     4801 cgggcctctt cgctattacg ccagctggcg aaagggggat gtgctgcaag gcgattaagt
     4861 tgggtaacgc cagggttttc ccagtcacga cgttgtaaaa cgacggccag tgagcgcgcg
     4921 taatacgact cactataggg cgaattgggt accgggcccc ccctcgaggt cctccagctt
     4981 ttgttccctt tagtgagggt taattgcgcg cttggcgtaa tcatggtcat agctgtttcc
     5041 tgtgtgaaat tgttatccgc tcacaattcc acacaacata cgagccggaa gcataaagtg
     5101 taaagcctgg ggtgcctaat gagtgagcta actcacatta attgcgttgc gctcactgcc
     5161 cgctttccac cggtgaagac atactccatc tggatttgtt cagaacgctc ggttgccgcc
     5221 gggcgttttt tatctagaag gtaataagaa ctacacgact ggatactgac ttttcacact
     5281 agtcataact cccccagtcc tgcacgctgt cgtattctcc tggccacgac tttacaacac
     5341 cgcacagcat gttgtcaaag cagagaccgt tcgaatgtga acaaagcttc atatgcatgc
     5401 tagctctaga ggccaggaac cgtaaaaagg ccgcgttgct ggcgtttttc cataggctcc
     5461 ctagaggcca ggaaccgtaa aaaggccgcg ttgctggcgt ttttccatag gctccgcccc
     5521 cctgacgagc atcacaaaaa tcgacgctca agtcagaggt ggcgaaaccc gacaggacta
     5581 taaagatacc aggcgtttcc ccctggaagc tccctcgtgc gctctcctgt tccgaccctg
     5641 ccgcttaccg gatacctgtc cgcctttctc ccttcgggaa gcgtggcgct ttctcatagc
     5701 tcacgctgta ggtatctcag ttcggtgtag gtcgttcgct ccaagctggg ctgtgtgcac
     5761 gacccccccg ttcagcccga ccgctgcgcc ttatccggta actatcgtct tgagtccaac
     5821 ccggtaagac acgacttatc gccactggca gcagccactg gtaacaggat tagcagagcg
     5881 aggtatgtag gcggtgctac agagttcttg aagtggtggc ctaactacgg ctacactaga
     5941 agaacagtat ttggtatctg cgctctgctg aagccagtta ccttcggaaa aagagttggt
     6001 agctcttgat ccggcaaaca aaccaccgct ggtagcggtg gtttttttgt ttgcaagcag
     6061 cagattacgc gcagaaaaaa aggatctcaa gaagatcctt tgatcttttc tacggggtct
     6121 gacgctcagt ggaacgaaaa ctcacgttaa gggattttgg tcatgagatt atcaaaaagg
     6181 atcttcacct agatcctttt ggttcatgtg cagctccatc agcaaaaggg gatgataagt
     6241 ttatcaccac cgactatttg caacagtgcc gttgatcgtg ctatgatcga ctgatgtcat
     6301 cagcggtgga gtgcaatgtc gtgcaatacg aatggcgaaa agccgagctc atcggtcagc
     6361 ttctcaacct tggggttacc cccggcggtg tgctgctggt ccacagctcc ttccgtagcg
     6421 tccggcccct cgaagatggg ccacttggac tgatcgaggc cctgcgtgct gcgctgggtc
     6481 cgggagggac gctcgtcatg ccctcgtggt caggtctgga cgacgagccg ttcgatcctg
     6541 ccacgtcgcc cgttacaccg gaccttggag ttgtctctga cacattctgg cgcctgccaa
     6601 atgtaaagcg cagcgcccat ccatttgcct ttgcggcagc ggggccacag gcagagcaga
     6661 tcatctctga tccattgccc ctgccacctc actcgcctgc aagcccggtc gcccgtgtcc
     6721 atgaactcga tgggcaggta cttctcctcg gcgtgggaca cgatgccaac acgacgctgc
     6781 atcttgccga gttgatggca aaggttccct atggggtgcc gagacactgc accattcttc
     6841 aggatggcaa gttggtacgc gtcgattatc tcgagaatga ccactgctgt gagcgctttg
     6901 ccttggcgga caggtggctc aaggagaaga gccttcagaa ggaaggtcca gtcggtcatg
     6961 cctttgctcg gttgatccgc tcccgcgaca ttgtggcgac agccctgggt caactgggcc
     7021 gagatccgtt gatcttcctg catccgccag aggcgggatg cgaagaatgc gatgccgctc
     7081 gccagtcgat tggctgagct catgagcgga gaacgagatg acgttggagg ggcaaggtcg
     7141 cgctgattgc tggggcaaca cgtggagcgg atcggggatt gtctttcttc agctcgctga
     7201 tgatatgctg acgctcaatg ccgtttggcc tccgactaac gaaaatcccg catttggacg
     7261 gctgatccga ttggcacggc ggacggcgaa tggcggagca gacgctcgtc cgggggcaat
     7321 gagatatgaa aaagcctgaa ctcaccgcga cgtatcgatg tcgaggttcc tcaggggagc
     7381 caccccagag aagccctcgg agctgagcgg agctatttcc aaagccatgc cagctagaga
     7441 cagtgcacac cgccaagcat ctgcaaaacc ctcgcctgga gggaaagtgc aatgtacgta
     7501 cgctggtttc cctccagaaa gggattctgc ggcttctcaa ctttggaaga agaggcggaa
     7561 cgaactgctg tttcagccta ctcatgtgag gaggctggtc ctttaccctg atgcccgagg
     7621 gcatcagggt aaaggaccag cctcgccaac taggagcgct accaaggcga acacaaccca
     7681 ggacttggta gaacccttcg ccggagaagt tcagactcat cggcatgagc acccctcgcc
     7741 gcgcactcgg caccggtccg tcgaccacca ccaggacgtc gttgtcgacg tcggccccgc
     7801 ggctcctgcc cgccgaacgc gtcgtcgtcg acggcctggt gctcatcgac gagcacccgg
     7861 agccaggtga aaagcgccgg cggacgctcg gactgggcgc gggattccag cagtaaccca
     7921 ggtccgccgg ccacctcacg gcaggcagac cctcggcttt cgcgccggga ccgccatgag
     7981 accgccaccc ggatgtccgg ggtggcggtc tcatggcggt ccctcagcgg ccctacgcga
     8041 ccgctgtgtc gacgcggagg cagtctccgg ggtgctggcc ccagggctgg agtaccgggg
     8101 cgagcttgcc cttgcagcgg cggcacacgg gcgacgcggc gccgggcggg ggagtcttga
     8161 cgtcgacggt gaccggcttc ggcttcaggc gcttccgaag gctgatcgtc gggcggatcg
     8221 cctccttctt cggctgacgc actcggtcga gcgaagcggc cagctcctcc gtgcgggcct
     8281 cgttggcctt ccggcgcgcc tcgcggaaag cagcttcctc ctcggacatg acctcgaacc
     8341 tcatctggtc agcgtcaagg tcgcccggcg cggccggcgc ttccggggcg ggcgggtcca
     8401 ggacgtcctt gccccacacc aggccccagg actcgacgag ccgccggacg cccggtaggc
     8461 cgtacgtctc ggcgaccttg atgaggtcga ggcgacgtcc ggcgacgcgg gcgatgtatc
     8521 ggtaccagat gtaggccggg atgaccgcga tggcgaccag gccctcggtg tcgtcggtga
     8581 tctcctcctc ggtgcggacg tcctgctgga tgccgagttc cttgatcagc cggttcaggt
     8641 tctgcgaccg gtagtgcttg cggacctgga acacgccgaa ctcgcgctcg cggtacttct
     8701 cgacgaacgg gccgggccga cgaagccgct gcagctcggc ggccgccgcg tcgcccaggt
     8761 cgagcggtcc catgcggtcg tcgccgcgac cggccttgaa gttctgtccg gccagctcca
     8821 ggccgatctt ggcgacgccg cccttggtct tgtcgccgtc cttgtagagg tagcgggcct
     8881 gcttgcccgc atcgccgtca gcggcgtccg cgccgttgag tgggcgcacg tcggtgccgt
     8941 ggcccttgcc ctcacaggag caaccgggcc ggtcgcacgt ctcgctgacg gtgtagccgc
     9001 ccgcggattc gaccccggcg gcccaggctc cggcgagtgc gtcgcggaac gcggcctggg
     9061 cgtccgggcc gagcacctcg cgggtgaccc agagcgtgtg ccagtgcagg tgccagccgg
     9121 agccccagcc gaaggtgtcc tcgaaggccc gctcgtagcc gatgatcccg aagtcgtcgc
     9181 gcatcgtgcg ccagcggcgg ccggacgagc cgtacgcgcc cttccagccg tcgtgcaaga
     9241 ccgcgaccag gccgtgccgc attcccttgc ggacggtgcc gaacgccatg cgctcgaagt
     9301 ggcgcaacgt gttcgtgcca aggtgcagcc cgtacccggc gtccgcgaga ccgtcggcgg
     9361 cgagctgcac gttcgagccc cgtacggcca ggatgcggct catgcaccac gggcaggtgt
     9421 ggacgttgtt gcagcggcac gtgttgcccc acgtcgcctc gcccggcttc cacatcagct
     9481 cggccgtccc ggcagtgagc cgggtcccgc agcccttgaa cgcctcgttc agcgacaccg
     9541 tctggtgccg gtcccgccgg gcgaaccgct cgtcgcgcgg gtcctcccgc ccggctgtcg
     9601 cggcaccctc gtttggggta gaacccgttc cagttacagc gctctgacct gcagtggacg
     9661 gagattttcc cttactacta aagcccgcgt ccggattacc cgctgtagtc gtgcttgcta
     9721 cgctgcgtga ctggtccgca atgagacgct ttgcgcgctt tcggcaggcg tccgagcagt
     9781 agattttggg gcgcttcccg gggatgtgga cgatcggggt gccgcagtgg cacttcggtc
     9841 cggcggggcg cggtggtgtc gacgcgctgt tctctcgtac gctcgtcaca gagcaaacgt
     9901 cctcactcgg catgctgcgc cggttcgggg gcggcgagcc cgggaggcca atcccgggct
     9961 cgtgccattt ctgggtcctg ttgatcctgg cattggtgtg gccgttcatt gcccctgctc
    10021 gctcctgacg cgccgataga cgtccgatac gcccggtgct ggtgggattt gataggtcgg
    10081 aagaagcccc gcccgggcct gggcggggct tcctgtgcgt caggacctcc tcgtcgtgag
    10141 cctcttcggc ctatggacgg agtgacctcg tgatccgtta cagccgcgcg cgctcgcgta
    10201 gagcggtctc atcagttcca cgaacggtcc tcttcgcaga tcagggcgtt ggggcggagt
    10261 ctcaccaagg actacgtctg ctggcgattt ccgttacacc ccgggcggtg gccggcgcac
    10321 acgcgcgccc gcgttgggca gtgcagaaag tgcagaaacc taggcgctga tggtccaggt
    10381 ccacggttcg tcgtcggcgg cggcgcgggc ggcggcgtcg gccagggcgc gggcgagacc
    10441 ggctacggcg ggcttgatgc gccggttgcg ggcgaccttg agcagctagt atgcaggtcg
    10501 acggatcttt tccgctgcat aaccctgctt cggggtcatt atagcgattt tttcggtata
    10561 tccatccttt ttcgcacgat atacaggatt ttgccaaagg gttcgtgtag actttccttg
    10621 gtgtatccaa cggcgtcagc cgggcaggat aggtgaagta ggcccacccg cgagcgggtg
    10681 ttccttcttc actgtccctt attcgcacct ggcggtgctc aacgggaatc ctgctctgcg
    10741 aggctggccg gctaccgccg gcgtaacaga tgagggcaag cggatggctg atgaaaccaa
    10801 gccaaccagg aagggcagcc cacctatcaa ggtgtactgc cttccagacg aacgaagagc
    10861 gattgaggaa aaggcggcgg cggccggcat gagcctgtcg gcctacctgc tggccgtcgg
    10921 ccagggctac aaaatcacgg gcgtcgtgga ctatgagcac gtccgcgagc tg
//
